>Addgene plasmid #158065 | pdCas9- AsiA_m2.1 | addgene full sequence | sequence record 397045 | Addgene NGS Result
GTTGACACTCTATCGTTGATAGAGTTATTTTACCACTCCCTATCAGTGATAGAGAAAAGAATTCAAAAGA
TCTAAAGAGGAGAAAGGATCTATGGATAAGAAATACTCAATAGGCTTAGCTATCGGCACAAATAGCGTCG
GATGGGCGGTGATCACTGATGAATATAAGGTTCCGTCTAAAAAGTTCAAGGTTCTGGGAAATACAGACCG
CCACAGTATCAAAAAAAATCTTATAGGGGCTCTTTTATTTGACAGTGGAGAGACAGCGGAAGCGACTCGT
CTCAAACGGACAGCTCGTAGAAGGTATACACGTCGGAAGAATCGTATTTGTTATCTACAGGAGATTTTTT
CAAATGAGATGGCGAAAGTAGATGATAGTTTCTTTCATCGACTTGAAGAGTCTTTTTTGGTGGAAGAAGA
CAAGAAGCATGAACGTCATCCTATTTTTGGAAATATAGTAGATGAAGTTGCTTATCATGAGAAATATCCA
ACTATCTATCATCTGCGAAAAAAATTGGTAGATTCTACTGATAAAGCGGATTTGCGCTTAATCTATTTGG
CCTTAGCGCATATGATTAAGTTTCGTGGTCATTTTTTGATTGAGGGAGATTTAAATCCTGATAATAGTGA
TGTGGACAAACTATTTATCCAGTTGGTACAAACCTACAATCAATTATTTGAAGAAAACCCTATTAACGCA
AGTGGAGTAGATGCTAAAGCGATTCTTTCTGCACGATTGAGTAAATCAAGACGATTAGAAAATCTCATTG
CTCAGCTCCCCGGTGAGAAGAAAAATGGCTTATTTGGGAATCTCATTGCTTTGTCATTGGGTTTGACCCC
TAATTTTAAATCAAATTTTGATTTGGCAGAAGATGCTAAATTACAGCTTTCAAAAGATACTTACGATGAT
GATTTAGATAATTTATTGGCGCAAATTGGAGATCAATATGCTGATTTGTTTTTGGCAGCTAAGAATTTAT
CAGATGCTATTTTACTTTCAGATATCCTAAGAGTAAATACTGAAATAACTAAGGCTCCCCTATCAGCTTC
AATGATTAAACGCTACGATGAACATCATCAAGACTTGACTCTTTTAAAAGCTTTAGTTCGACAACAACTT
CCAGAAAAGTATAAAGAAATCTTTTTTGATCAATCAAAAAACGGATATGCAGGTTATATTGATGGGGGAG
CTAGCCAAGAAGAATTTTATAAATTTATCAAACCAATTTTAGAAAAAATGGATGGTACTGAGGAATTATT
GGTGAAACTAAATCGTGAAGATTTGCTGCGCAAGCAACGGACCTTTGACAACGGCTCTATTCCCCATCAA
ATTCACTTGGGTGAGCTGCATGCTATTTTGAGAAGACAAGAAGACTTTTATCCATTTTTAAAAGACAATC
GTGAGAAGATTGAAAAAATCTTGACTTTTCGAATTCCTTATTATGTTGGTCCATTGGCGCGTGGCAATAG
TCGTTTTGCATGGATGACTCGGAAGTCTGAAGAAACAATTACCCCATGGAATTTTGAAGAAGTTGTCGAT
AAAGGTGCTTCAGCTCAATCATTTATTGAACGCATGACAAACTTTGATAAAAATCTTCCAAATGAAAAAG
TACTACCAAAACATAGTTTGCTTTATGAGTATTTTACGGTTTATAACGAATTGACAAAGGTCAAATATGT
TACTGAAGGAATGCGAAAACCAGCATTTCTTTCAGGTGAACAGAAGAAAGCCATTGTTGATTTACTCTTC
AAAACAAATCGAAAAGTAACCGTTAAGCAATTAAAAGAAGATTATTTCAAAAAAATAGAATGTTTTGATA
GTGTTGAAATTTCAGGAGTTGAAGATAGATTTAATGCTTCATTAGGTACCTACCATGATTTGCTAAAAAT
TATTAAAGATAAAGATTTTTTGGATAATGAAGAAAATGAAGATATCTTAGAGGATATTGTTTTAACATTG
ACCTTATTTGAAGATAGGGAGATGATTGAGGAAAGACTTAAAACATATGCTCACCTCTTTGATGATAAGG
TGATGAAACAGCTTAAACGTCGCCGTTATACTGGTTGGGGACGTTTGTCTCGAAAATTGATTAATGGTAT
TAGGGATAAGCAATCTGGCAAAACAATATTAGATTTTTTGAAATCAGATGGTTTTGCCAATCGCAATTTT
ATGCAGCTGATCCATGATGATAGTTTGACATTTAAAGAAGACATTCAAAAAGCACAAGTGTCTGGACAAG
GCGATAGTTTACATGAACATATTGCAAATTTAGCTGGTAGCCCTGCTATTAAAAAAGGTATTTTACAGAC
TGTAAAAGTTGTTGATGAATTGGTCAAAGTAATGGGGCGGCATAAGCCAGAAAATATCGTTATTGAAATG
GCACGTGAAAATCAGACAACTCAAAAGGGCCAGAAAAATTCGCGAGAGCGTATGAAACGAATCGAAGAAG
GTATCAAAGAATTAGGAAGTCAGATTCTTAAAGAGCATCCTGTTGAAAATACTCAATTGCAAAATGAAAA
GCTCTATCTCTATTATCTCCAAAATGGAAGAGACATGTATGTGGACCAAGAATTAGATATTAATCGTTTA
AGTGATTATGATGTCGATGCCATTGTTCCACAAAGTTTCCTTAAAGACGATTCAATAGACAATAAGGTCT
TAACGCGTTCTGATAAAAATCGTGGTAAATCGGATAACGTTCCAAGTGAAGAAGTAGTCAAAAAGATGAA
AAACTATTGGAGACAACTTCTAAACGCCAAGTTAATCACTCAACGTAAGTTTGATAATTTAACGAAAGCT
GAACGTGGAGGTTTGAGTGAACTTGATAAAGCTGGTTTTATCAAACGCCAATTGGTTGAAACTCGCCAAA
TCACTAAGCATGTGGCACAAATTTTGGATAGTCGCATGAATACTAAATACGATGAAAATGATAAACTTAT
TCGAGAGGTTAAAGTGATTACCTTAAAATCTAAATTAGTTTCTGACTTCCGAAAAGATTTCCAATTCTAT
AAAGTACGTGAGATTAACAATTACCATCATGCCCATGATGCGTATCTAAATGCCGTCGTTGGAACTGCTT
TGATTAAGAAATATCCAAAACTTGAATCGGAGTTTGTCTATGGTGATTATAAAGTTTATGATGTTCGTAA
AATGATTGCTAAGTCTGAGCAAGAAATAGGCAAAGCAACCGCAAAATATTTCTTTTACTCTAATATCATG
AACTTCTTCAAAACAGAAATTACACTTGCAAATGGAGAGATTCGCAAACGCCCTCTAATCGAAACTAATG
GGGAAACTGGAGAAATTGTCTGGGATAAAGGGCGAGATTTTGCCACAGTGCGCAAAGTATTGTCCATGCC
CCAAGTCAATATTGTCAAGAAAACAGAAGTACAGACAGGCGGATTCTCCAAGGAGTCAATTTTACCAAAA
AGAAATTCGGACAAGCTTATTGCTCGTAAAAAAGACTGGGATCCAAAAAAATATGGTGGTTTTGATAGTC
CAACGGTAGCTTATTCAGTCCTAGTGGTTGCTAAGGTGGAAAAAGGGAAATCGAAGAAGTTAAAATCCGT
TAAAGAGTTACTAGGGATCACAATTATGGAAAGAAGTTCCTTTGAAAAAAATCCGATTGACTTTTTAGAA
GCTAAAGGATATAAGGAAGTTAAAAAAGACTTAATCATTAAACTACCTAAATATAGTCTTTTTGAGTTAG
AAAACGGTCGTAAACGGATGCTGGCTAGTGCCGGAGAATTACAAAAAGGAAATGAGCTGGCTCTGCCAAG
CAAATATGTGAATTTTTTATATTTAGCTAGTCATTATGAAAAGTTGAAGGGTAGTCCAGAAGATAACGAA
CAAAAACAATTGTTTGTGGAGCAGCATAAGCATTATTTAGATGAGATTATTGAGCAAATCAGTGAATTTT
CTAAGCGTGTTATTTTAGCAGATGCCAATTTAGATAAAGTTCTTAGTGCATATAACAAACATAGAGACAA
ACCAATACGTGAACAAGCAGAAAATATTATTCATTTATTTACGTTGACGAATCTTGGAGCTCCCGCTGCT
TTTAAATATTTTGATACAACAATTGATCGTAAACGATATACGTCTACAAAAGAAGTTTTAGATGCCACTC
TTATCCATCAATCCATCACTGGTCTTTATGAAACACGCATTGATTTGAGTCAGCTAGGAGGTGACTGCGC
AGGTGGTGGCGGTTCTGGTGGTGGTGGCAGCATGAACAAGAACATCGACACGGTCCGCGAAATCATTACA
GTAGCTTCCATTCTGATCAAGTTTTCCCGCGAGGATATCGTTGAAAACCGTGCGAACTTTATTGCCTTCT
TGAACGAAATTGGAGTTACTCACGAGGGGCGCAAGTTGAATCGGAACTCGTTTCGCAAGATTATAAGCAA
ACTGACGCAGGAAGACAAAAAAACTTTAATTGATGAGTTCAACGAGGGATTTGAGGGCGTTTATCGTTAT
TTGGAAATGTATACCAATAAGTAACCCGAGTAAGGATCTCCAGGCATCAAATAAAACGAAAGGCTCAGTC
GAAAGACTGGGCCTTTCGTTTTATCTGTTGTTTGTCGGTGAACGCTCTCTACTAGAGTCACACTGGCTCA
CCTTCGGGTGGGCCTTTCTGCGTTTATACCTAGGGATATATTCCGCTTCCTCGCTCACTGACTCGCTACG
CTCGGTCGTTCGACTGCGGCGAGCGGAAATGGCTTACGAACGGGGCGGAGATTTCCTGGAAGATGCCAGG
AAGATACTTAACAGGGAAGTGAGAGGGCCGCGGCAAAGCCGTTTTTCCATAGGCTCCGCCCCCCTGACAA
GCATCACGAAATCTGACGCTCAAATCAGTGGTGGCGAAACCCGACAGGACTATAAAGATACCAGGCGTTT
CCCCCTGGCGGCTCCCTCGTGCGCTCTCCTGTTCCTGCCTTTCGGTTTACCGGTGTCATTCCGCTGTTAT
GGCCGCGTTTGTCTCATTCCACGCCTGACACTCAGTTCCGGGTAGGCAGTTCGCTCCAAGCTGGACTGTA
TGCACGAACCCCCCGTTCAGTCCGACCGCTGCGCCTTATCCGGTAACTATCGTCTTGAGTCCAACCCGGA
AAGACATGCAAAAGCACCACTGGCAGCAGCCACTGGTAATTGATTTAGAGGAGTTAGTCTTGAAGTCATG
CGCCGGTTAAGGCTAAACTGAAAGGACAAGTTTTGGTGACTGCGCTCCTCCAAGCCAGTTACCTCGGTTC
AAAGAGTTGGTAGCTCAGAGAACCTTCGAAAAACCGCCCTGCAAGGCGGTTTTTTCGTTTTCAGAGCAAG
AGATTACGCGCAGACCAAAACGATCTCAAGAAGATCATCTTATTAATCAGATAAAATATTTCTAGATTTC
AGTGCAATTTATCTCTTCAAATGTAGCACCTGAAGTCAGCCCCATACGATATAAGTTGTTACTAGTGCTT
GGATTCTCACCAATAAAAAACGCCCGGCGGCAACCGAGCGTTCTGAACAAATCCAGATGGAGTTCTGAGG
TCATTACTGGATCTATCAACAGGAGTCCAAGCGAGCTCGATATCAAATTACGCCCCGCCCTGCCACTCAT
CGCAGTACTGTTGTAATTCATTAAGCATTCTGCCGACATGGAAGCCATCACAAACGGCATGATGAACCTG
AATCGCCAGCGGCATCAGCACCTTGTCGCCTTGCGTATAATATTTGCCCATGGTGAAAACGGGGGCGAAG
AAGTTGTCCATATTGGCCACGTTTAAATCAAAACTGGTGAAACTCACCCAGGGATTGGCTGAGACGAAAA
ACATATTCTCAATAAACCCTTTAGGGAAATAGGCCAGGTTTTCACCGTAACACGCCACATCTTGCGAATA
TATGTGTAGAAACTGCCGGAAATCGTCGTGGTATTCACTCCAGAGCGATGAAAACGTTTCAGTTTGCTCA
TGGAAAACGGTGTAACAAGGGTGAACACTATCCCATATCACCAGCTCACCGTCTTTCATTGCCATACGAA
ATTCCGGATGAGCATTCATCAGGCGGGCAAGAATGTGAATAAAGGCCGGATAAAACTTGTGCTTATTTTT
CTTTACGGTCTTTAAAAAGGCCGTAATATCCAGCTGAACGGTCTGGTTATAGGTACATTGAGCAACTGAC
TGAAATGCCTCAAAATGTTCTTTACGATGCCATTGGGATATATCAACGGTGGTATATCCAGTGATTTTTT
TCTCCATTTTAGCTTCCTTAGCTCCTGAAAATCTCGATAACTCAAAAAATACGCCCGGTAGTGATCTTAT
TTCATTATGGTGAAAGTTGGAACCTCTTACGTGCCGATCAACGTCTCATTTTCGCCAGATATCGACGTCT
TAAGACCCACTTTCACATTTAAGTTGTTTTTCTAATCCGCATATGATCAATTCAAGGCCGAATAAGAAGG
CTGGCTCTGCACCTTGGTGATCAAATAATTCGATAGCTTGTCGTAATAATGGCGGCATACTATCAGTAGT
AGGTGTTTCCCTTTCTTCTTTAGCGACTTGATGCTCTTGATCTTCCAATACGCAACCTAAAGTAAAATGC
CCCACAGCGCTGAGTGCATATAATGCATTCTCTAGTGAAAAACCTTGTTGGCATAAAAAGGCTAATTGAT
TTTCGAGAGTTTCATACTGTTTTTCTGTAGGCCGTGTACCTAAATGTACTTTTGCTCCATCGCGATGACT
TAGTAAAGCACATCTAAAACTTTTAGCGTTATTACGTAAAAAATCTTGCCAGCTTTCCCCTTCTAAAGGG
CAAAAGTGAGTATGGTGCCTATCTAACATCTCAATGGCTAAGGCGTCGAGCAAAGCCCGCTTATTTTTTA
CATGCCAATACAATGTAGGCTGCTCTACACCTAGCTTCTGGGCGAGTTTACGGGTTGTTAAACCTTCGAT
TCCGACCTCATTAAGCAGCTCTAATGCGCTGTTAATCACTTTACTTTTATCTAATCTAGACATCATTAAT
TCCTAATTTTT
Features (pLannotate 1.2.2; 11 found; start..end, strand, type, name):
      1..56      +  promoter       tetR/tetA promoters: tetR; overlapping promoters for bacterial tetR and tetA
     92..4197    +  CDS            dCas9 (fragment): catalytically dead mutant of the Cas9 endonuclease from the Streptococcus pyogenes Type II CRISPR/Cas system RNA-guided DNA-binding protein that lacks endonuclease activity due to the D10A mutation in the RuvC catalytic domain and the H840A mutation in the HNH catalytic domain
   4232..4501    +  CDS            asiA: ASIA_BPT4 - Experimental evidence at protein level: Swiss-Prot protein existence level 1. Transcriptional inhibitor. Inhibits sigma 70-directed transcription by weakening its interaction with the core of the host's RNA polymerase. This allows Gp55 to successfully compete for the core enzyme. Plays an important role during the prereplicative period of phage T4 development. From Enterobacteria phage T4 (Bacteriophage T4).
   4528..4599    +  terminator     rrnB T1 terminator: transcription terminator T1 from the E. coli rrnB gene
   4615..4642    +  terminator     T7Te terminator: phage T7 early transcription terminator
   4661..4716    -  rep_origin     RSF ori (fragment): Plasmids containing the RSF 1030 origin of replication can be propagated in E. coli cells that contain additional plasmids with compatible origins.
   4804..5349    -  rep_origin     p15A ori: Plasmids containing the medium-copy-number p15A origin of replication can be propagated in E. coli cells that contain a second plasmid with the ColE1 origin.
   5463..5557    -  terminator     lambda t0 terminator: transcription terminator from phage lambda
   5581..6237    -  CDS            cat: CAT_ECOLX - Experimental evidence at protein level: Swiss-Prot protein existence level 1. This enzyme is an effector of chloramphenicol resistance in bacteria. From Escherichia coli. This protein is used as a marker in many commonly used cloning vectors, such as pACYC184.
   6238..6340    -  promoter       cat promoter: promoter of the E. coli cat gene encoding chloramphenicol acetyltransferase
   6370..6993    -  CDS            TetR: tetracycline repressor TetR; tetR from transposon Tn10; TetR binds to the tetracycline operator tetO to inhibit transcription. This inhibition can be relieved by adding tetracycline or doxycycline.
