[The description below was written by a language model from this plasmid's Addgene catalogue record and pLannotate feature annotations shown in this document.]
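Description:
pdCas9-AsiA_m2.1 is a bacterial expression plasmid of about 7 kb built on the pdCas9-bacteria backbone. It replicates from a p15A origin, which the catalogue lists as low copy and which is compatible with ColE1-type plasmids, so it can coexist with separate guide RNA or reporter plasmids. A short fragment annotated as RSF ori lies next to the p15A origin and is probably only a partial homology match rather than a second functional origin. Selection is by chloramphenicol, through a cat gene driven by its own promoter and followed by the lambda t0 terminator.

The payload is a synthetic fusion of catalytically dead Streptococcus pyogenes Cas9 (D10A and H840A, which binds DNA under RNA guidance but does not cut it) to a variant of AsiA, the bacteriophage T4 anti-sigma factor that binds host sigma 70. The asiA coding region sits directly downstream of dCas9, separated by a short gap consistent with a linker. The "m2.1" label marks an evolved AsiA variant, but the record does not list its specific mutations. Expression comes from the overlapping tetR/tetA promoter region containing tetO, and a divergently oriented TetR gene on the same plasmid represses it. Transcription of the fusion is therefore inducible with tetracycline-class compounds. The rrnB T1 and T7Te terminators close the transcription unit.

The construct expresses the evolved CasTA (CRISPR-Cas transcriptional activator) component for programmable gene activation in bacteria. No guide RNA cassette is annotated on the plasmid, so the guide would have to be supplied separately.
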