Addgene plasmid #158065: pdCas9- AsiA_m2.1
Purpose: Expressing evolved CasTA of dCas9 fused AsiA variant 2.1
Depositing lab: Harris Wang. Depositing organization: Columbia University. Publication: Programmable CRISPR-Cas transcriptional activation in bacteria. Ho HI, Fang JR, Cheung J, Wang HH. Mol Syst Biol. 2020 Jul;16(7):e9427. doi: 10.15252/msb.20199427. PubMed 32657546.
Backbone
  Vector backbone: pdCas9-bacteria
  Backbone size w/o insert (bp): 2500
  Total vector size (bp): 7000
  Vector type: Bacterial Expression
Growth in bacteria
  Bacterial resistance: Chloramphenicol, 25 μg/mL
  Growth temperature: 37°C
  Growth strain: DH5alpha
  Copy number: Low Copy
Gene/Insert
  Gene/Insert name: dCas9-AsiA_m2.1
  Species: Synthetic
  Insert size (bp): 4413
  Promoter: TetO
  Cloning method: Gibson Cloning
  Sequencing primers: 5′ ACCTCATTAAGCAGCTCTAATGCGCTG; 3′ TGTGACTCTAGTAGAGAGCGTTCAC
Terms and licenses: Academic/Nonprofit Terms; Industry Terms: Not Available to Industry
How to cite: pdCas9- AsiA_m2.1 was a gift from Harris Wang (Addgene plasmid # 158065 ; http://n2t.net/addgene:158065 ; RRID:Addgene_158065)
