>Addgene plasmid #158065 | pdCas9- AsiA_m2.1 | depositor partial sequence | sequence record 305059 | dCas9-AsiA_m2.1
ATGGATAAGAAATACTCAATAGGCTTAGCTATCGGCACAAATAGCGTCGGATGGGCGGTGATCACTGATG
AATATAAGGTTCCGTCTAAAAAGTTCAAGGTTCTGGGAAATACAGACCGCCACAGTATCAAAAAAAATCT
TATAGGGGCTCTTTTATTTGACAGTGGAGAGACAGCGGAAGCGACTCGTCTCAAACGGACAGCTCGTAGA
AGGTATACACGTCGGAAGAATCGTATTTGTTATCTACAGGAGATTTTTTCAAATGAGATGGCGAAAGTAG
ATGATAGTTTCTTTCATCGACTTGAAGAGTCTTTTTTGGTGGAAGAAGACAAGAAGCATGAACGTCATCC
TATTTTTGGAAATATAGTAGATGAAGTTGCTTATCATGAGAAATATCCAACTATCTATCATCTGCGAAAA
AAATTGGTAGATTCTACTGATAAAGCGGATTTGCGCTTAATCTATTTGGCCTTAGCGCATATGATTAAGT
TTCGTGGTCATTTTTTGATTGAGGGAGATTTAAATCCTGATAATAGTGATGTGGACAAACTATTTATCCA
GTTGGTACAAACCTACAATCAATTATTTGAAGAAAACCCTATTAACGCAAGTGGAGTAGATGCTAAAGCG
ATTCTTTCTGCACGATTGAGTAAATCAAGACGATTAGAAAATCTCATTGCTCAGCTCCCCGGTGAGAAGA
AAAATGGCTTATTTGGGAATCTCATTGCTTTGTCATTGGGTTTGACCCCTAATTTTAAATCAAATTTTGA
TTTGGCAGAAGATGCTAAATTACAGCTTTCAAAAGATACTTACGATGATGATTTAGATAATTTATTGGCG
CAAATTGGAGATCAATATGCTGATTTGTTTTTGGCAGCTAAGAATTTATCAGATGCTATTTTACTTTCAG
ATATCCTAAGAGTAAATACTGAAATAACTAAGGCTCCCCTATCAGCTTCAATGATTAAACGCTACGATGA
ACATCATCAAGACTTGACTCTTTTAAAAGCTTTAGTTCGACAACAACTTCCAGAAAAGTATAAAGAAATC
TTTTTTGATCAATCAAAAAACGGATATGCAGGTTATATTGATGGGGGAGCTAGCCAAGAAGAATTTTATA
AATTTATCAAACCAATTTTAGAAAAAATGGATGGTACTGAGGAATTATTGGTGAAACTAAATCGTGAAGA
TTTGCTGCGCAAGCAACGGACCTTTGACAACGGCTCTATTCCCCATCAAATTCACTTGGGTGAGCTGCAT
GCTATTTTGAGAAGACAAGAAGACTTTTATCCATTTTTAAAAGACAATCGTGAGAAGATTGAAAAAATCT
TGACTTTTCGAATTCCTTATTATGTTGGTCCATTGGCGCGTGGCAATAGTCGTTTTGCATGGATGACTCG
GAAGTCTGAAGAAACAATTACCCCATGGAATTTTGAAGAAGTTGTCGATAAAGGTGCTTCAGCTCAATCA
TTTATTGAACGCATGACAAACTTTGATAAAAATCTTCCAAATGAAAAAGTACTACCAAAACATAGTTTGC
TTTATGAGTATTTTACGGTTTATAACGAATTGACAAAGGTCAAATATGTTACTGAAGGAATGCGAAAACC
AGCATTTCTTTCAGGTGAACAGAAGAAAGCCATTGTTGATTTACTCTTCAAAACAAATCGAAAAGTAACC
GTTAAGCAATTAAAAGAAGATTATTTCAAAAAAATAGAATGTTTTGATAGTGTTGAAATTTCAGGAGTTG
AAGATAGATTTAATGCTTCATTAGGTACCTACCATGATTTGCTAAAAATTATTAAAGATAAAGATTTTTT
GGATAATGAAGAAAATGAAGATATCTTAGAGGATATTGTTTTAACATTGACCTTATTTGAAGATAGGGAG
ATGATTGAGGAAAGACTTAAAACATATGCTCACCTCTTTGATGATAAGGTGATGAAACAGCTTAAACGTC
GCCGTTATACTGGTTGGGGACGTTTGTCTCGAAAATTGATTAATGGTATTAGGGATAAGCAATCTGGCAA
AACAATATTAGATTTTTTGAAATCAGATGGTTTTGCCAATCGCAATTTTATGCAGCTGATCCATGATGAT
AGTTTGACATTTAAAGAAGACATTCAAAAAGCACAAGTGTCTGGACAAGGCGATAGTTTACATGAACATA
TTGCAAATTTAGCTGGTAGCCCTGCTATTAAAAAAGGTATTTTACAGACTGTAAAAGTTGTTGATGAATT
GGTCAAAGTAATGGGGCGGCATAAGCCAGAAAATATCGTTATTGAAATGGCACGTGAAAATCAGACAACT
CAAAAGGGCCAGAAAAATTCGCGAGAGCGTATGAAACGAATCGAAGAAGGTATCAAAGAATTAGGAAGTC
AGATTCTTAAAGAGCATCCTGTTGAAAATACTCAATTGCAAAATGAAAAGCTCTATCTCTATTATCTCCA
AAATGGAAGAGACATGTATGTGGACCAAGAATTAGATATTAATCGTTTAAGTGATTATGATGTCGATGCC
ATTGTTCCACAAAGTTTCCTTAAAGACGATTCAATAGACAATAAGGTCTTAACGCGTTCTGATAAAAATC
GTGGTAAATCGGATAACGTTCCAAGTGAAGAAGTAGTCAAAAAGATGAAAAACTATTGGAGACAACTTCT
AAACGCCAAGTTAATCACTCAACGTAAGTTTGATAATTTAACGAAAGCTGAACGTGGAGGTTTGAGTGAA
CTTGATAAAGCTGGTTTTATCAAACGCCAATTGGTTGAAACTCGCCAAATCACTAAGCATGTGGCACAAA
TTTTGGATAGTCGCATGAATACTAAATACGATGAAAATGATAAACTTATTCGAGAGGTTAAAGTGATTAC
CTTAAAATCTAAATTAGTTTCTGACTTCCGAAAAGATTTCCAATTCTATAAAGTACGTGAGATTAACAAT
TACCATCATGCCCATGATGCGTATCTAAATGCCGTCGTTGGAACTGCTTTGATTAAGAAATATCCAAAAC
TTGAATCGGAGTTTGTCTATGGTGATTATAAAGTTTATGATGTTCGTAAAATGATTGCTAAGTCTGAGCA
AGAAATAGGCAAAGCAACCGCAAAATATTTCTTTTACTCTAATATCATGAACTTCTTCAAAACAGAAATT
ACACTTGCAAATGGAGAGATTCGCAAACGCCCTCTAATCGAAACTAATGGGGAAACTGGAGAAATTGTCT
GGGATAAAGGGCGAGATTTTGCCACAGTGCGCAAAGTATTGTCCATGCCCCAAGTCAATATTGTCAAGAA
AACAGAAGTACAGACAGGCGGATTCTCCAAGGAGTCAATTTTACCAAAAAGAAATTCGGACAAGCTTATT
GCTCGTAAAAAAGACTGGGATCCAAAAAAATATGGTGGTTTTGATAGTCCAACGGTAGCTTATTCAGTCC
TAGTGGTTGCTAAGGTGGAAAAAGGGAAATCGAAGAAGTTAAAATCCGTTAAAGAGTTACTAGGGATCAC
AATTATGGAAAGAAGTTCCTTTGAAAAAAATCCGATTGACTTTTTAGAAGCTAAAGGATATAAGGAAGTT
AAAAAAGACTTAATCATTAAACTACCTAAATATAGTCTTTTTGAGTTAGAAAACGGTCGTAAACGGATGC
TGGCTAGTGCCGGAGAATTACAAAAAGGAAATGAGCTGGCTCTGCCAAGCAAATATGTGAATTTTTTATA
TTTAGCTAGTCATTATGAAAAGTTGAAGGGTAGTCCAGAAGATAACGAACAAAAACAATTGTTTGTGGAG
CAGCATAAGCATTATTTAGATGAGATTATTGAGCAAATCAGTGAATTTTCTAAGCGTGTTATTTTAGCAG
ATGCCAATTTAGATAAAGTTCTTAGTGCATATAACAAACATAGAGACAAACCAATACGTGAACAAGCAGA
AAATATTATTCATTTATTTACGTTGACGAATCTTGGAGCTCCCGCTGCTTTTAAATATTTTGATACAACA
ATTGATCGTAAACGATATACGTCTACAAAAGAAGTTTTAGATGCCACTCTTATCCATCAATCCATCACTG
GTCTTTATGAAACACGCATTGATTTGAGTCAGCTAGGAGGTGACTGCGCAGGTGGTGGCGGTTCTGGTGG
TGGTGGCAGCATGAACAAGAACATCGACACGGTCCGCGAAATCATTACAGTAGCTTCCATTCTGATCAAG
TTTTCCCGCGAGGATATCGTTGAAAACCGTGCGAACTTTATTGCCTTCTTGAACGAAATTGGAGTTACTC
ACGAGGGGCGCAAGTTGAATCGGAACTCGTTTCGCAAGATTATAAGCAAACTGACGCAGGAAGACAAAAA
AACTTTAATTGATGAGTTCAACGAGGGATTTGAGGGCGTTTATCGTTATTTGGAAATGTATACCAATAAG
TAA
